>Addgene plasmid #149294 | pAAV-nef-CIAO-Flp | addgene full sequence | sequence record 307589 | Addgene NGS Result
CCTGCAGGCAGCTGCGCGCTCGCTCGCTCACTGAGGCCGCCCGGGCGTCGGGCGACCTTTGGTCGCCCGG
CCTCAGTGAGCGAGCGAGCGCGCAGAGAGGGAGTGGCCAACTCCATCACTAGGGGTTCCTGCGGCCGCAC
GCGTAAGGATCTGCGATCGCTCCGGTGCCCGTCAGTGGGCAGAGCGCACATCGCCCACAGTCCCCGAGAA
GTTGGGGGGAGGGGTCGGCAATTGAACGGGTGCCTAGAGAAGGTGGCGCGGGGTAAACTGGGAAAGTGAT
GTCGTGTACTGGCTCCGCCTTTTTCCCGAGGGTGGGGGAGAACCGTATATAAGTGCAGTAGTCGCCGTGA
ACGTTCTTTTTCGCAACGGGTTTGCCGCCAGAACACAGCTGAAGCTTCGAGGGGCTCGCATCTCTCCTTC
ACGCGCCCGCCGCCCTACCTGAGGCCGCCATCCACGCCGGTTGAGTCGCGTTCTGCCGCCTCCCGCCTGT
GGTGCCTCCTGAACTGCGTCCGCCGTCTAGGTAAGTTTAAAGCTCAGGTCGAGACCGGGCCTTTGTCCGG
CGCTCCCTTGGAGCCTACCTAGACTCAGCCGGCTCTCCACGCTTTGCCTGACCCTGCTTGCTCAACTCTA
CGTCTTTGTTTCGTTTTCTGTTCTGCGCCGTTACAGATCCAAGCTGTGACCGGCGCCTACGGATCCGCCG
CCACCATGGGTACCGTTCGTATAGCATACATTATACGAAGTTATGAGCTCTCGGGGACACCAAATATGGC
GATCTCGGCCTTTTCGTTTCTTGGAGCTGGGACATGTTTGCCATCGATCCATCTACCACCAGAACGGCCG
TTAGATCTGCTGCCACCGTTGTTTCCACCGAAGAAACCACCGTTGCCGTAACCACCACGACGGTTGTTGC
TAAAGAAGCTGCCACCGCCACGGCCACCGTTGTAGCCGCCGTTGTTGTTATTGTAGTTGCTACTGTTATT
TCTGGCACTTCTTGGTTTTCCTCTTAAGTGAGGAGGAACATAACCATTCTCGTTGTTGTCGTTGATGCTT
AAATTTTGCACTTGTTCGCTCAGTTCAGCCATAATATGAAATGCTTTTCTTTTGTTCTTACGGAATACCA
CTTGCCACCTATCACCACAACTAACTTTTTCCCGTTCCTCCATCTCTTTTATATTTTTTTTCTCGAGGGA
TCTTTGTGAAGGAACCTTACTTCTGTGGTGTGACATAATTGGACAAACTACCTACAGAGATTTAAAGCTC
TAAGGTAAATATAAAATTTTTAAGTGTATAATGTGTTAAACTACTGATTCTAATTGTTTGTGTATTTTAG
ATTCCAACCTATGGAACTGATGAATGGGAGCAGTGGTGGAATGCCTTTAATGAGGAAAACCTGTTTTGCT
CAGAAGAAATGCCATCTAGTGATGATGAGGCTACTGCTGACTCTCAACATTCTACTCCTCCAAAAAAGAA
GAAGAGAAAGGTAGAAGACCCCAAGGACTTTCCTTCAGAATTGCTAAGTTTTTTGAGTCATGCTGTGTTT
AGTAATAGAACTCTTGCTTGCTTTGCTATTTACACCACAAAGGAAAAAGCTGCACTGCTATACAAGAAAA
TTATGGAAAAATATTCTGTAACCTTTATAAGTAGGCATAACAGTTATAATCATAACATACTGTTTTTTCT
TACTCCACACAGGCATAGAGTGTCTGCTATTAATAACTATGCTCAAAAATTGTGTACCTTTAGCTTTTTA
ATTTGTAAAGGGGTTAATAAGGAATATTTGATGTATAGTGCCTTGACTAGAGATCATAATCAGCCATACC
ACATTTGTAGAGGTTTTACTTGCTTTAAAAAACCTCCCACACCTCCCCCTGAACCTGAAACATAAAATGA
ATGCAATTGTTGTTGTTAACTTGTTTATTGCAGCTTATAATGGTTACAAATAAAGCAATAGCATCACAAA
TTTCACAAATAAAGCATTTTTTTCACTGCATTCTAGTTGTGGTTTGTCCAAACTCATCAATGTATCTTAT
CATGTCTGGATCTGACATGGTAAGTGAATTCATAACTTCGTATAGCATACATTATACGAACGGTAGCTAG
CAGCCAGTTCGACATCCTGTGCAAGACCCCCCCCAAGGTGCTGGTGCGGCAGTTCGTGGAGAGATTCGAG
AGGCCCAGCGGCGAGAAGATCGCCAGCTGTGCCGCCGAGCTGACCTACCTGTGCTGGATGATCACCCACA
ACGGCACCGCCATCAAGAGGGCCACCTTCATGAGCTACAACACCATCATCAGCAACAGCCTGAGCTTCGA
CATCGTGAACAAGAGCCTGCAGTTCAAGTACAAGACCCAGAAGGCCACCATCCTGGAGGCCAGCCTGAAG
AAGCTGATCCCCGCCTGGGAGTTCACCATCATCCCTTACAACGGCCAGAAGCACCAGAGCGACATCACCG
ACATCGTGTCCAGCCTGCAGCTGCAGTTCGAGAGCAGCGAGGAGGCCGACAAGGGCAACAGCCACAGCAA
GAAGATGCTGAAGGCCCTGCTGTCCGAGGGCGAGAGCATCTGGGAGATCACCGAGAAGATCCTGAACAGC
TTCGAGTACACCAGCAGGTTCACCAAGACCAAGACCCTGTACCAGTTCCTGTTCCTGGCCACATTCATCA
ACTGCGGCAGGTTCAGCGACATCAAGAACGTGGACCCCAAGAGCTTCAAGCTGGTGCAGAACAAGTACCT
GGGCGTGATCATTCAGTGCCTGGTGACCGAGACCAAGACAAGCGTGTCCAGGCACATCTACTTTTTCAGC
GCCAGAGGCAGGATCGACCCCCTGGTGTACCTGGACGAGTTCCTGAGGAACAGCGAGCCCGTGCTGAAGA
GAGTGAACAGGACCGGCAACAGCAGCAGCAACAAGCAGGAGTACCAGCTGCTGAAGGACAACCTGGTGCG
CAGCTACAACAAGGCCCTGAAGAAGAACGCCCCCTACCCCATCTTCGCTATCAAGAACGGCCCTAAGAGC
CACATCGGCAGGCACCTGATGACCAGCTTTCTGAGCATGAAGGGCCTGACCGAGCTGACAAACGTGGTGG
GCAACTGGAGCGACAAGAGGGCCTCCGCCGTGGCCAGGACCACCTACACCCACCAGATCACCGCCATCCC
CGACCACTACTTCGCCCTGGTGTCCAGGTACTACGCCTACGACCCCATCAGCAAGGAGATGATCGCCCTG
AAGGACGAGACCAACCCCATCGAGGAGTGGCAGCACATCGAGCAGCTGAAGGGCAGCGCCGAGGGCAGCA
TCAGATACCCCGCCTGGAACGGCATCATCAGCCAGGAGGTGCTGGACTACCTGAGCAGCTACATCAACAG
GCGGATCTGAGGCGCGCCCTCGAGAGATCTACGGGTGGCATCCCTGTGACCCCTCCCCAGTGCCTCTCCT
GGCCCTGGAAGTTGCCACTCCAGTGCCCACCAGCCTTGTCCTAATAAAATTAAGTTGCATCATTTTGTCT
GACTAGGTGTCCTTCTATAATATTATGGGGTGGAGGGGGGTGGTATGGAGCAAGGGGCAAGTTGGGAAGA
CAACCTGTAGGGCCTGCGGGGTCTATTGGGAACCAAGCTGGAGTGCAGTGGCACAATCTTGGCTCACTGC
AATCTCCGCCTCCTGGGTTCAAGCGATTCTCCTGCCTCAGCCTCCCGAGTTGTTGGGATTCCAGGCATGC
ATGACCAGGCTCAGCTAATTTTTGTTTTTTTGGTAGAGACGGGGTTTCACCATATTGGCCAGGCTGGTCT
CCAACTCCTAATCTCAGGTGATCTACCCACCTTGGCCTCCCAAATTGCTGGGATTACAGGCGTGAACCAC
TGCTCCCTTCCCTGTCCTTCTGATTTTGTAGGTAACCACGTGCGGACCGAGCGGCCGCAGGAACCCCTAG
TGATGGAGTTGGCCACTCCCTCTCTGCGCGCTCGCTCGCTCACTGAGGCCGGGCGACCAAAGGTCGCCCG
ACGCCCGGGCTTTGCCCGGGCGGCCTCAGTGAGCGAGCGAGCGCGCAGCTGCCTGCAGGGGCGCCTGATG
CGGTATTTTCTCCTTACGCATCTGTGCGGTATTTCACACCGCATA
[95 nt withheld, positions 4106-4200]
T
[46 nt withheld, positions 4202-4247]
C
[141 nt withheld, positions 4249-4389]
CCTTTGACGTTGGAGTCCACGTTCTTT
[37 nt withheld, positions 4417-4453]
ACTCTATCTCGGGCTATTCTTTTGATTTATAAGGGATTTTGCCGATTTCGGTCTATTGGTTAAAAAATGA
GCTGATTTAACAAAAATTTAACGCGAATTTTAACAAAATATTAACGTTTACAATTTTATGGTGCACTCTC
AGTACAATCTGCTCTGATGCCGCATAGTTAAGCCAGCCCCGACACCCGCCAACACCCGCTGACGCGCCCT
GACGGGCTTGTCTGCTCCCGGCATCCGCTTACAGACAAGCTGTGACCGTCTCCGGGAGCTGCATGTGTCA
GAGGTTTTCACCGTCATCACCGAAACGCGCGAGACGAAAGGGCCTCGTGATACGCCTATTTTTATAGGTT
AATGTCATGATAATAATGGTTTCTTAGACGTCAGGTGGCACTTTTCGGGGAAATGTGCGCGGAACCCCTA
TTTGTTTATTTTTCTAAATACATTCAAATATGTATCCGCTCATGAGACAATAACCCTGATAAATGCTTCA
ATAATATTGAAAAAGGAAGAGTATGAGTATTCAACATTTCCGTGTCGCCCTTATTCCCTTTTTTGCGGCA
TTTTGCCTTCCTGTTTTTGCTCACCCAGAAACGCTGGTGAAAGTAAAAGATGCTGAAGATCAGTTGGGTG
CACGAGTGGGTTACATCGAACTGGATCTCAACAGCGGTAAGATCCTTGAGAGTTTTCGCCCCGAAGAACG
TTTTCCAATGATGAGCACTTTTAAAGTTCTGCTATGTGGCGCGGTATTATCCCGTATTGACGCCGGGCAA
GAGCAACTCGGTCGCCGCATACACTATTCTCAGAATGACTTGGTTGAGTACTCACCAGTCACAGAAAAGC
ATCTTACGGATGGCATGACAGTAAGAGAATTATGCAGTGCTGCCATAACCATGAGTGATAACACTGCGGC
CAACTTACTTCTGACAACGATCGGAGGACCGAAGGAGCTAACCGCTTTTTTGCACAACATGGGGGATCAT
GTAACTCGCCTTGATCGTTGGGAACCGGAGCTGAATGAAGCCATACCAAACGACGAGCGTGACACCACGA
TGCCTGTAGCAATGGCAACAACGTTGCGCAAACTATTAACTGGCGAACTACTTACTCTAGCTTCCCGGCA
ACAATTAATAGACTGGATGGAGGCGGATAAAGTTGCAGGACCACTTCTGCGCTCGGCCCTTCCGGCTGGC
TGGTTTATTGCTGATAAATCTGGAGCCGGTGAGCGTGGGTCTCGCGGTATCATTGCAGCACTGGGGCCAG
ATGGTAAGCCCTCCCGTATCGTAGTTATCTACACGACGGGGAGTCAGGCAACTATGGATGAACGAAATAG
ACAGATCGCTGAGATAGGTGCCTCACTGATTAAGCATTGGTAACTGTCAGACCAAGTTTACTCATATATA
CTTTAGATTGATTTAAAACTTCATTTTTAATTTAAAAGGATCTAGGTGAAGATCCTTTTTGATAATCTCA
TGACCAAAATCCCTTAACGTGAGTTTTCGTTCCACTGAGCGTCAGACCCCGTAGAAAAGATCAAAGGATC
TTCTTGAGATCCTTTTTTTCTGCGCGTAATCTGCTGCTTGCAAACAAAAAAACCACCGCTACCAGCGGTG
GTTTGTTTGCCGGATCAAGAGCTACCAACTCTTTTTCCGAAGGTAACTGGCTTCAGCAGAGCGCAGATAC
CAAATACTGTTCTTCTAGTGTAGCCGTAGTTAGGCCACCACTTCAAGAACTCTGTAGCACCGCCTACATA
CCTCGCTCTGCTAATCCTGTTACCAGTGGCTGCTGCCAGTGGCGATAAGTCGTGTCTTACCGGGTTGGAC
TCAAGACGATAGTTACCGGATAAGGCGCAGCGGTCGGGCTGAACGGGGGGTTCGTGCACACAGCCCAGCT
TGGAGCGAACGACCTACACCGAACTGAGATACCTACAGCGTGAGCTATGAGAAAGCGCCACGCTTCCCGA
AGGGAGAAAGGCGGACAGGTATCCGGTAAGCGGCAGGGTCGGAACAGGAGAGCGCACGAGGGAGCTTCCA
GGGGGAAACGCCTGGTATCTTTATAGTCCTGTCGGGTTTCGCCACCTCTGACTTGAGCGTCGATTTTTGT
GATGCTCGTCAGGGGGGCGGAGCCTATGGAAAAACGCCAGCAACGCGGCCTTTTTACGGTTCCTGGCCTT
TTGCTGGCCTTTTGCTCACATGT
Features (pLannotate 1.2.2; 23 found; start..end, strand, type, name):
     12..39      +  repeat_region  AAV2 ITR (fragment): inverted terminal repeat of adeno-associated virus serotype 2 inverted
     68..95      +  repeat_region  AAV2 ITR (fragment): inverted terminal repeat of adeno-associated virus serotype 2 inverted
    177..388     +  promoter       EF-1α core promoter: core promoter for human elongation factor EF-1α
    401..669     +  LTR            5' LTR (truncated): truncated 5' long terminal repeat (LTR) from human T-cell leukemia virus (HTLV) type 1
    711..744     +  protein_bind   lox71: Left element (LE) mutant of loxP (Araki et al., 2010). Cre-mediated recombination occurs in the 8-bp core sequence (GCATACAT). Cre recombinase
    750..1082    -  CDS            DED1 (fragment): DED1_YEAST - Also known as SPP81. Experimental evidence at protein level: Swiss-Prot protein existence level 1. ATP-binding RNA helicase involved in translation initiation. Remodels RNA in response to ADP and ATP concentrations by facilitating disruption, but also formation of RNA duplexes. Has weak ATP-dependent affinity for dsRNA, but strong ATP-dependent affinity for ssRNA. Acts as a virus host factor involved in the replication of the MBV and the L-A viruses by promoting the negative-strand RNA synthesis. May be involved in recognition of the preinitiation complex and DNA binding of the RN
   1092..1187    -  CDS            YO201_YEAST (fragment): Protein uncertain: Swiss-Prot protein existence level 5. From Saccharomyces cerevisiae (strain ATCC 204508 / S288c) (Baker's yeast).
   1189..1263    +  CDS            small t antigen (fragment): SV40 (simian virus 40) small t antigen
   1265..1330    +  intron         small t intron: SV40 (simian virus 40) small t antigen intron
   1329..1805    +  CDS            large T antigen (fragment): large T antigen from SV40 (simian virus 40)
   1802..1885    +  CDS            large T antigen (fragment): large T antigen from SV40 (simian virus 40)
   1908..2042    +  polyA_signal   SV40 poly(A) signal: SV40 polyadenylation signal
   2062..2095    +  protein_bind   lox66: Right element (RE) mutant of loxP (Araki et al., 2010). Cre-mediated recombination occurs in the 8-bp core sequence (GCATACAT). Cre recombinase
   2102..3370    +  CDS            FLPo: nuclear-targeted site-specific recombinase FLPo is a mouse codon-optimized fusion between the SV40 nuclear localization signal and a thermostable version of the Saccharomyces cerevisiae site-specific recombinase FLP. Recombination occurs at FRT sequences.
   3393..3869    +  polyA_signal   hGH poly(A) signal: human growth hormone polyadenylation signal
   3909..4049    +  repeat_region  AAV2 ITR: inverted terminal repeat of adeno-associated virus serotype 2 inverted
   4054..4105    -  misc_feature   bom (fragment): basis of mobility region from pBR322
   4124..4579    +  rep_origin     f1 ori (sequence partly withheld): f1 bacteriophage origin of replication; arrow indicates direction of (+) strand synthesis
   4580..4629    -  misc_feature   bom (fragment): basis of mobility region from pBR322
   4731..4766    -  CDS            rop (fragment): Rop protein, which maintains plasmids at low copy number; rop
   4861..4965    +  promoter       AmpR promoter: bla
   4966..5826    +  CDS            AmpR: β-lactamase; bla; confers resistance to ampicillin, carbenicillin, and related antibiotics
   5997..6585    +  rep_origin     ori: high-copy-number ColE1/pMB1/pBR322/pUC origin of replication
