[The description below was written by a language model from this plasmid's Addgene catalogue record and pLannotate feature annotations shown in this document.]
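Description:
pAAV-nef-CIAO-Flp is an adeno-associated virus transfer plasmid built on the pAAV-nef-CIAO backbone for Cre-dependent expression of Flp recombinase. It is propagated in bacteria as a high-copy plasmid carrying a ColE1/pUC-type origin, an ampicillin resistance gene (β-lactamase) with its own promoter, and an f1 phage origin. AAV2 inverted terminal repeats flank the expression cassette and allow it to be packaged into recombinant AAV. The annotation detects the 3′ ITR in full but only short fragments of the 5′ ITR, which may reflect the difficulty of sequencing these repeats.

The cassette is driven by the "nef" promoter, annotated as the human EF-1α core promoter followed by a truncated HTLV-1 5′ LTR element. Downstream lies a stop cassette bounded by the mutant lox sites lox71 and lox66. It contains yeast-derived filler sequence (DED1 and neighbouring fragments in reverse orientation), SV40 small t/large T fragments with the small t intron, and an SV40 polyadenylation signal. The Flp coding sequence follows, terminated by an hGH poly(A) signal. It derives from mouse codon-optimized FlpO with the SV40 NLS and first start codon removed.

The name CIAO stands for "cross-over insensitive ATG-out": the open reading frame has no initiation codon of its own, and, as the "AO" in the depositor's full name suggests, the ATG is presumably supplied upstream of the floxed stop. Cre excision of the stop cassette would then join promoter and start codon to Flp. Recombination between lox71 and lox66 leaves a doubly mutant site that Cre recognises poorly. The design is intended to reduce off-target, recombinase-independent expression from AAV vectors, for example in intersectional Cre-to-Flp labelling strategies.
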