Addgene plasmid #149294: pAAV-nef-CIAO-Flp
Purpose: Cre-dependent expression of Flp recombinase.
Depositing lab: Edward Callaway. Depositing organization: Salk Institute for Biological Studies. Publication: Sources of off-target expression from recombinase-dependent AAV vectors and mitigation with cross-over insensitive ATG-out vectors. Fischer KB, Collins HK, Callaway EM. Proc Natl Acad Sci U S A. 2019 Dec 16. pii: 1915974116. doi: 10.1073/pnas.1915974116. PubMed 31843925.
Backbone
  Vector backbone: pAAV-nef-CIAO
  Backbone size w/o insert (bp): 5383
  Vector type: AAV
Growth in bacteria
  Bacterial resistance: Ampicillin, 100 μg/mL
  Growth temperature: 30°C
  Growth strain: NEB Stable
  Copy number: High Copy
Gene/Insert
  Gene/Insert name: Flp recombinase
  Species: S. cerevisiae (budding yeast)
  Insert size (bp): 1275
  Mutation: Derived from the mouse codon-optomized FlpO. The SV40 NLS signal first start codon have been removed.
  Entrez Gene: flp
  Cloning method: Ligation Independent Cloning
  Sequencing primers: 5′ Unknown
Terms and licenses: Academic/Nonprofit Terms; Industry Terms: Not Available to Industry
Depositor comments: Full name: pAAV-nef-AO-lox66-STOP-lox71-Flp-hGH-pA
How to cite: pAAV-nef-CIAO-Flp was a gift from Edward Callaway (Addgene plasmid # 149294 ; http://n2t.net/addgene:149294 ; RRID:Addgene_149294)
